Addgene plasmid #70792: pFOSGE_COF1E03
Purpose: Gateway entry clone
Depositing lab: Alexander Stark. Depositing organization: Research Institute of Molecular Pathology (IMP). Publication: Transcriptional regulators form diverse groups with context-dependent regulatory functions. Stampfel G, Kazmar T, Frank O, Wienerroither S, Reiter F, Stark A. Nature. 2015 Nov 9. doi: 10.1038/nature15545. PubMed 26550828.
Backbone
  Vector backbone: pDONR221
  Backbone manufacturer: Invitrogen
  Backbone size w/o insert (bp): 4762
  Vector type: Gateway entry vector
Growth in bacteria
  Bacterial resistance: Kanamycin, 50 μg/mL
  Growth temperature: 37°C
  Growth strain: DH5alpha
  Copy number: High Copy
Gene/Insert
  Gene/Insert name: CG5010 (alt names: FBgn0260747; CG5010, FBtr0074387)
  Species: D. melanogaster (fly)
  Insert size (bp): 510
  Cloning method: Gateway Cloning
  Sequencing primers: 5′ M13-F20; 3′ M13R
Terms and licenses: Academic/Nonprofit Terms; Industry Terms: Not Available to Industry
How to cite: pFOSGE_COF1E03 was a gift from Alexander Stark (Addgene plasmid # 70792 ; http://n2t.net/addgene:70792 ; RRID:Addgene_70792)
