[The description below was written by a language model from this plasmid's Addgene catalogue record.]
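Description:
pFOSGE_COF1E03 is a Gateway entry clone built in the pDONR221 backbone (Invitrogen), carrying the Drosophila melanogaster gene CG5010 as an insert of about 510 bp. It is a bacterial cloning plasmid rather than an expression construct. It is maintained at high copy number in standard E. coli cloning strains under kanamycin selection. The insert was introduced by Gateway cloning. In a pDONR221-derived entry clone, this normally means that a BP recombination replaced the donor vector's counterselection cassette with the gene of interest, leaving the insert flanked by attL recombination sites. No feature table is provided, so these sites and the exact insert boundaries, including whether a stop codon is present, cannot be confirmed from the record. M13 forward and reverse primer sites on either side of the cloning position allow the insert to be verified by sequencing.

Entry vectors of this type carry no promoter intended to drive the insert, and the record lists no promoter, tag or reporter. The plasmid serves instead as a shuttle. An LR recombination reaction can move the CG5010 sequence in a defined orientation into any compatible Gateway destination vector, which then supplies the promoter, fusion domains or tags needed for a given assay. The clone's name and the associated publication on the context-dependent functions of transcriptional regulators suggest that it belongs to a larger collection of fly entry clones made for that study. The record itself gives the purpose only as a Gateway entry clone.
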