>Addgene plasmid #70792 | pFOSGE_COF1E03 | depositor partial sequence | sequence record 126734 | insert
ATGGTTCGCCGTGGACGTTCAGCCAGTCCCCCGCCCTCCACTCGTCGCACCGCACCTGTGCAGGCCCGTG
CCCCCGCCCCGGCCCCGGCTCCTGTCCAGACACGTGCCCCAGCACCGGCCGCCTCTGCCCCTGTTCCGGC
GCCCATGAGCGCTCCTCCCAGTGCCGTCGGCATGCCGGCACCGCAGCAGCCATCGATGTTCCAGCAGATG
GCCGCCACCGCTGGAGGCGTGGCCGTGGGCTCAGCCATTGGACACACCGTGGGTCATGGATTGACCTCGC
TGTTCAGCGGATCTGGCGACAAGGAGGCCGCTGCTCCCGCTCCGGCGGCAGCCGCTCCTGCCCCCCAGCA
GCCATACTACGCCCAGCAGCAGCAGCCCAATGAGCCGCAGGGAGCCTGCGCCTGGGAGCTCAAACAGTTC
ATCCAGTGCGCCCAGGGTCAGGCGGATCTTACCCTCTGCGAGGGATTCAACGAGGCGCTGCGGCAGTGCA
AGCAGAGCCACCATCTCCAG
