>Addgene plasmid #70792 | pFOSGE_COF1E03 | addgene partial sequence | sequence record 130866 | M13-F20 5'-TGTAAAACGACGGCCAGT-3'
TGATTTATTTTGACTGATAGTGACCTGTTCGTTGCAACAAATTGATGAGCAATGCTTTTTTATAATGCCA
ACTTTGTACAAAAAAGCAGGCTTCATGGTTCGCCGTGGACGTTCAGCCAGTCCCCCGCCCTCCACTCGTC
GCACCGCACCTGTGCAGGCCCGTGCCCCCGCCCCGGCCCCGGCTCCTGTCCAGACACGTGCCCCAGCACC
GGCCGCCTCTGCCCCTGTTCCGGCGCCCATGAGCGCTCCTCCCAGTGCCGTCGGCATGCCGGCACCGCAG
CAGCCATCGATGTTCCAGCAGATGGCCGCCACCGCTGGAGGCGTGGCCGTGGGCTCAGCCATTGGACACA
CCGTGGGTCATGGATTGACCTCGCTGTTCAGCGGATCTGGCGACAAGGAGGCCGCTGCTCCCGCTCCGGC
GGCAGCCGCTCCTGCCCCCCAGCAGCCATACTACGCCCAGCAGCAGCAGCCCAATGAGCCGCAGGGAGCC
TGCGCCTGGGAGCTCAAACAGTTCATCCAGTGCGCCCAGGGTCAGGCGGATCTTACCCTCTGCGAGGGAT
TCAACGAGGCGCTGCGGCAGTGCAAGCAGAGCCACCATCTCCAGGACCCAGCTTTCTTGTACAAAGTTGG
CATTATAAGAAAGCATTGCTTATCAATTTGTTGCAACGAACAGGTCACTATCAGTCAAAATAAAATCATT
ATTTGCCATCC
