>Addgene plasmid #70792 | pFOSGE_COF1E03 | addgene partial sequence | sequence record 130867 | M13-Rev 5'-CAGGAAACAGCTATGACC-3'
TCAGCTGGATGGCAAATAATGATTTTATTTTGACTGATAGTGACCTGTTCGTTGCAACAAATTGATAAGC
AATGCTTTCTTATAATGCCAACTTTGTACAAGAAAGCTGGGTCCTGGAGATGGTGGCTCTGCTTGCACTG
CCGCAGCGCCTCGTTGAATCCCTCGCAGAGGGTAAGATCCGCCTGACCCTGGGCGCACTGGATGAACTGT
TTGAGCTCCCAGGCGCAGGCTCCCTGCGGCTCATTGGGCTGCTGCTGCTGGGCGTAGTATGGCTGCTGGG
GGGCAGGAGCGGCTGCCGCCGGAGCGGGAGCAGCGGCCTCCTTGTCGCCAGATCCGCTGAACAGCGAGGT
CAATCCATGACCCACGGTGTGTCCAATGGCTGAGCCCACGGCCACGCCTCCAGCGGTGGCGGCCATCTGC
TGGAACATCGATGGCTGCTGCGGTGCCGGCATGCCGACGGCACTGGGAGGAGCGCTCATGGGCGCCGGAA
CAGGGGCAGAGGCGGCCGGTGCTGGGGCACGTGTCTGGACAGGAGCCGGGGCCGGGGCGGGGGCACGGGC
CTGCACAGGTGCGGTGCGAC
